Addgene plasmid #112632: pQE80L TriCatcher-MMP
Purpose: Two SpyCatchers linked by an elastin-like polypeptide with an MMP-cleavable sequence and a C-terminal SnoopCatcher
Depositing lab: Mark Howarth. Depositing organization: University of Oxford. Publication: Assembling and decorating hyaluronan hydrogels with twin protein superglues to mimic cell-cell interactions. Wieduwild R, Howarth M. Biomaterials. 2018 Oct;180:253-264. doi: 10.1016/j.biomaterials.2018.07.020. Epub 2018 Jul 17. PubMed 30053659.
Backbone
  Vector backbone: pQE80L
  Backbone manufacturer: Qiagen Inc.
  Backbone size w/o insert (bp): 4714
  Total vector size (bp): 6556
  Vector type: Bacterial Expression
Growth in bacteria
  Bacterial resistance: Ampicillin, 100 μg/mL
  Growth temperature: 37°C
  Growth strain: DH5alpha
  Copy number: High Copy
Gene/Insert
  Gene/Insert name: TriCatcher-MMP
  Species: Synthetic
  Insert size (bp): 1842
  Mutation: central matrix metalloproteinase-cleavable sequence
  Promoter: T5
  Tag / fusion protein: His6 (N terminal on insert); TEV cleavage site (N terminal on insert)
  Cloning method: Gibson Cloning
  Sequencing primers: 5′ CATAAAAAATTTATTTGCTTTGTGAGCGG; 3′ CGAGCGTTCTGAACAAATCC
Terms and licenses: Academic/Nonprofit Terms; Industry Terms: Not Available to Industry
How to cite: pQE80L TriCatcher-MMP was a gift from Mark Howarth (Addgene plasmid # 112632 ; http://n2t.net/addgene:112632 ; RRID:Addgene_112632)
