[The description below was written by a language model from this plasmid's Addgene catalogue record and pLannotate feature annotations shown in this document.]
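Description:
pQE80L TriCatcher-MMP is a bacterial expression plasmid built on the Qiagen pQE80L backbone for producing a synthetic, multivalent protein crosslinker in E. coli. It replicates from a high-copy ColE1/pMB1-type origin and is selected with ampicillin through the β-lactamase gene. The backbone also carries a chloramphenicol acetyltransferase coding sequence with a fragment of its promoter, although ampicillin is the only resistance listed in the catalogue entry. A lacI gene under the lacIq promoter supplies the repressor in cis, so expression can be kept tightly off in ordinary strains.

The roughly 1.8 kb insert, introduced by Gibson cloning, is transcribed from the phage T5 promoter, which is controlled by lac operators and therefore IPTG-inducible. Transcription ends at the lambda t0 terminator. The encoded TriCatcher-MMP protein begins with a His6 tag and a TEV protease site for purification and tag removal. It then comprises two SpyCatcher domains joined by an elastin-like polypeptide linker that contains a central matrix metalloproteinase-cleavable sequence, followed by a C-terminal SnoopCatcher. The automated annotation also finds a second TEV site within the coding region and short matches to rplI and SET1. The catalogue entry does not explain these, and they may simply reflect local sequence similarity within the synthetic design.

SpyCatcher and SnoopCatcher each form a spontaneous isopeptide bond with their own peptide partner (SpyTag or SnoopTag), and the two pairs do not cross-react. The associated publication concerns assembling and decorating hyaluronan hydrogels with these two "protein superglues". This suggests the paired SpyCatchers act as a protease-degradable crosslinker while SnoopCatcher allows attachment of additional ligands, though the record does not state these roles explicitly.
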