Features (pLannotate 1.2.2; 20 found; start..end, strand, type, name):
     82..126     +  promoter       T5 promoter: bacteriophage T5 promoter for E. coli RNA polymerase, with embedded lac operator
    134..150     +  protein_bind   lac operator: The lac repressor binds to the lac operator to inhibit transcription in E. coli. This inhibition can be relieved by adding lactose or isopropyl-β-D-thiogalactopyranoside (IPTG). lac repressor encoded by lacI
    202..218     +  CDS            capTEV™ (fragment): composite tag for in vivo biotinylation, TEV protease cleavage, and 6xHis tagging
    238..258     +  CDS            TEV site: tobacco etch virus (TEV) protease recognition and cleavage site
   1204..1224    +  CDS            TEV site: tobacco etch virus (TEV) protease recognition and cleavage site
   1573..1731    +  CDS            rplI (fragment): RL9_GEOSE - Experimental evidence at protein level: Swiss-Prot protein existence level 1. Binds to the 23S rRNA. From Geobacillus stearothermophilus (Bacillus stearothermophilus).
   2036..2054    +  CDS            SET1 (fragment): solubility-enhancement tag derived from T7 phage gene 10B
   2074..2168    +  terminator     lambda t0 terminator: transcription terminator from phage lambda
   2183..2211    +  promoter       cat promoter (fragment): promoter of the E. coli cat gene encoding chloramphenicol acetyltransferase
   2212..2868    +  CDS            cat: CAT_ECOLX - Experimental evidence at protein level: Swiss-Prot protein existence level 1. This enzyme is an effector of chloramphenicol resistance in bacteria. From Escherichia coli. This protein is used as a marker in many commonly used cloning vectors, such as pACYC184.
   2936..3022    +  terminator     rrnB T1 terminator: Escherichia coli rrnB; transcription terminator T1 from the E. coli rrnB gene
   3045..3062    -  promoter       tet promoter (fragment): E. coli promoter for tetracycline efflux protein gene
   3081..3102    -  protein_bind   CAP binding site: CAP binding activates transcription in the presence of cAMP. E. coli catabolite activator protein
   3115..4197    -  CDS            lacI: lac repressor; lacI; The lac repressor binds to the lac operator to inhibit transcription in E. coli. This inhibition can be relieved by adding lactose or isopropyl-β-D-thiogalactopyranoside (IPTG).
   4198..4275    -  promoter       lacIq promoter: lacI (mutant); In the lacIq allele, a single base change in the promoter boosts expression of the lacI gene about 10-fold.
   4324..4365    +  CDS            rop (fragment): Rop protein, which maintains plasmids at low copy number; rop
   4467..4607    +  misc_feature   bom: basis of mobility region from pBR322
   4793..5381    -  rep_origin     ori: high-copy-number ColE1/pMB1/pBR322/pUC origin of replication
   5552..6412    -  CDS            AmpR: β-lactamase; bla; confers resistance to ampicillin, carbenicillin, and related antibiotics
   6413..6517    -  promoter       AmpR promoter: bla
>Addgene plasmid #112632 | pQE80L TriCatcher-MMP | addgene full sequence | sequence record 221417 | Addgene NGS Result
GTCTAAGAAACCATTATTATCATGACATTAACCTATAAAAATAGGCGTATCACGAGGCCCTTTCGTCTTC
ACCTTGAGAAATCATAAAAAATTTATTTGCTTTGTGAGCGGATAACAATTATAATAGATTCAATTGTGAG
CGGATAACAATTTCACACAGAATTCATTAAAGAGGAGAAATTAACTATGAAAGGCAGCAGCCATCATCAT
CATCATCACGTCGACATCCCAACGACCGAAAACCTGTATTTTCAGGGCGCCATGGTTGATACCTTATCAG
GTTTATCAAGTGAGCAAGGTCAGTCCGGTGATATGACAATTGAAGAAGATAGTGCTACCCATATTAAATT
CTCAAAACGTGATGAGGACGGCAAAGAGTTAGCTGGTGCAACTATGGAGTTGCGTGATTCATCTGGTAAA
ACTATTAGTACATGGATTTCAGATGGACAAGTGAAAGATTTCTACCTGTATCCAGGAAAATATACATTTG
TCGAAACCGCAGCACCAGACGGTTATGAGGTAGCAACTGCTATTACCTTTACAGTTAATGAGCAAGGTCA
GGTTACTGTAAATGGCAAAGCAACTAAAGGTGACGCTCATATTGACGGTAGCGGTGGCTCTGGCGGTCAG
CTCGACGGCCACGGCGTGGGTGTTCCGGGCGTCGGTGTGCCGGGTGTGGGTGTGCCGGGCGAAGGTGTGC
CGGGCGTCGGTGTGCCGGGTGTTGGTGTTCCGGGCGTTGGTGTGCCGGGCGTTGGCGTGCCGGGCGAGGG
TGTGCCGGGCGTTGGTGTTCCGGGCGTGGGTGTGCCGGGCGTGGGCGTGCCGGGCGTCGGTGTTCCGGGC
GAGGGTGTGCCGGGCGTAGGTGTGCCGGGCGTTGGTGAGCTCTATGCGCGTGGTCGTGCCCCGGCCGTTC
CGCTCAGTCTCTATAGTGGTATCCGTGCCACTAGTGTGCCGGGCGTCGGCGTGCCGGGCGTAGGTGTTCC
GGGCGAGGGTGTTCCGGGCGTTGGTGTGCCGGGCGTCGGCGTGCCGGGCGTGGGTGTTCCGGGCGTAGGT
GTGCCGGGCGAGGGTGTGCCGGGCGTGGGCGTGCCGGGCGTAGGTGTTCCGGGCGTAGGTGTTCCGGGCG
TAGGTGTTCCGGGTGAAGGCGTGCCGGGCGTTGGTGTGCCGGGTGTGGGCGTGCCGGGCGGGCTGCTCGA
CATCCCAACGACCGAAAACCTGTATTTTCAGGGCGCCATGGTTGATACCTTATCAGGTTTATCAAGTGAG
CAAGGTCAGTCCGGTGATATGACAATTGAAGAAGATAGTGCTACCCATATTAAATTCTCAAAACGTGATG
AGGACGGCAAAGAGTTAGCTGGTGCAACTATGGAGTTGCGTGATTCATCTGGTAAAACTATTAGTACATG
GATTTCAGATGGACAAGTGAAAGATTTCTACCTGTATCCAGGAAAATATACATTTGTCGAAACCGCAGCA
CCAGACGGTTATGAGGTAGCAACTGCTATTACCTTTACAGTTAATGAGCAAGGTCAGGTTACTGTAAATG
GCAAAGCAACTAAAGGTGACGCTCATATTGGATCCCCCGCCAACCTGAAGGCCCTGGAGGCCCAGAAGCA
GAAGGAGCAGAGACAGGCCGCCGAGGAGCTGGCCAACGCCAAGAAGCTGAAGGAGCAGCTGGAGAAGGGA
TCCCATATGAAGCCGCTGCGTGGTGCCGTGTTTAGCCTGCAGAAACAGCATCCCGACTATCCCGATATCT
ATGGCGCGATTGATCAGAATGGGACCTATCAAAATGTGCGTACCGGCGAAGATGGTAAACTGACCTTTAA
GAATCTGAGCGATGGCAAATATCGCCTGTTTGAAAATAGCGAACCCGCTGGCTATAAACCGGTGCAGAAT
AAGCCGATTGTGGCGTTTCAGATTGTGAATGGCGAAGTGCGTGATGTGACCAGCATTGTGCCGCAGGATA
TTCCGGCTACATATGAATTTACCAACGGTAAACATTATATCACCAATGAACCGATACCGCCGAAATAAGG
ATCCGGCTGCTAACAAAGCCCGAAGCTTAATTAGCTGAGCTTGGACTCCTGTTGATAGATCCAGTAATGA
CCTCAGAACTCCATCTGGATTTGTTCAGAACGCTCGGTTGCCGCCGGGCGTTTTTTATTGGTGAGAATCC
AAGCCAGCTTGGCGAGATTTTCAGGAGCTAAGGAAGCTAAAATGGAGAAAAAAATCACTGGATATACCAC
CGTTGATATATCCCAATGGCATCGTAAAGAACATTTTGAGGCATTTCAGTCAGTTGCTCAATGTACCTAT
AACCAGACCGTTCAGCTGGATATTACGGCCTTTTTAAAGACCGTAAAGAAAAATAAGCACAAGTTTTATC
CGGCCTTTATTCACATTCTTGCCCGCCTGATGAATGCTCATCCGGAATTTCGTATGGCAATGAAAGACGG
TGAGCTGGTGATATGGGATAGTGTTCACCCTTGTTACACCGTTTTCCATGAGCAAACTGAAACGTTTTCA
TCGCTCTGGAGTGAATACCACGACGATTTCCGGCAGTTTCTACACATATATTCGCAAGATGTGGCGTGTT
ACGGTGAAAACCTGGCCTATTTCCCTAAAGGGTTTATTGAGAATATGTTTTTCGTCTCAGCCAATCCCTG
GGTGAGTTTCACCAGTTTTGATTTAAACGTGGCCAATATGGACAACTTCTTCGCCCCCGTTTTCACCATG
GGCAAATATTATACGCAAGGCGACAAGGTGCTGATGCCGCTGGCGATTCAGGTTCATCATGCCGTTTGTG
ATGGCTTCCATGTCGGCAGAATGCTTAATGAATTACAACAGTACTGCGATGAGTGGCAGGGCGGGGCGTA
ATTTTTTTAAGGCAGTTATTGGTGCCCTTAAACGCCTGGGGTAATGACTCTCTAGCTTGAGGCATCAAAT
AAAACGAAAGGCTCAGTCGAAAGACTGGGCCTTTCGTTTTATCTGTTGTTTGTCGGTGAACGCTCTCCTG
AGTAGGACAAATCCGCCCTCTAGATTACGTGCAGTCGATGATAAGCTGTCAAACATGAGAATTGTGCCTA
ATGAGTGAGCTAACTTACATTAATTGCGTTGCGCTCACTGCCCGCTTTCCAGTCGGGAAACCTGTCGTGC
CAGCTGCATTAATGAATCGGCCAACGCGCGGGGAGAGGCGGTTTGCGTATTGGGCGCCAGGGTGGTTTTT
CTTTTCACCAGTGAGACGGGCAACAGCTGATTGCCCTTCACCGCCTGGCCCTGAGAGAGTTGCAGCAAGC
GGTCCACGCTGGTTTGCCCCAGCAGGCGAAAATCCTGTTTGATGGTGGTTAACGGCGGGATATAACATGA
GCTGTCTTCGGTATCGTCGTATCCCACTACCGAGATATCCGCACCAACGCGCAGCCCGGACTCGGTAATG
GCGCGCATTGCGCCCAGCGCCATCTGATCGTTGGCAACCAGCATCGCAGTGGGAACGATGCCCTCATTCA
GCATTTGCATGGTTTGTTGAAAACCGGACATGGCACTCCAGTCGCCTTCCCGTTCCGCTATCGGCTGAAT
TTGATTGCGAGTGAGATATTTATGCCAGCCAGCCAGACGCAGACGCGCCGAGACAGAACTTAATGGGCCC
GCTAACAGCGCGATTTGCTGGTGACCCAATGCGACCAGATGCTCCACGCCCAGTCGCGTACCGTCTTCAT
GGGAGAAAATAATACTGTTGATGGGTGTCTGGTCAGAGACATCAAGAAATAACGCCGGAACATTAGTGCA
GGCAGCTTCCACAGCAATGGCATCCTGGTCATCCAGCGGATAGTTAATGATCAGCCCACTGACGCGTTGC
GCGAGAAGATTGTGCACCGCCGCTTTACAGGCTTCGACGCCGCTTCGTTCTACCATCGACACCACCACGC
TGGCACCCAGTTGATCGGCGCGAGATTTAATCGCCGCGACAATTTGCGACGGCGCGTGCAGGGCCAGACT
GGAGGTGGCAACGCCAATCAGCAACGACTGTTTGCCCGCCAGTTGTTGTGCCACGCGGTTGGGAATGTAA
TTCAGCTCCGCCATCGCCGCTTCCACTTTTTCCCGCGTTTTCGCAGAAACGTGGCTGGCCTGGTTCACCA
CGCGGGAAACGGTCTGATAAGAGACACCGGCATACTCTGCGACATCGTATAACGTTACTGGTTTCACATT
CACCACCCTGAATTGACTCTCTTCCGGGCGCTATCATGCCATACCGCGAAAGGTTTTGCACCATTCGATG
GTGTCGGAATTTCGGGCAGCGTTGGGTCCTGGCCACGGGTGCGCATGATCTAGAGCTGCCTCGCGCGTTT
CGGTGATGACGGTGAAAACCTCTGACACATGCAGCTCCCGGAGACGGTCACAGCTTGTCTGTAAGCGGAT
GCCGGGAGCAGACAAGCCCGTCAGGGCGCGTCAGCGGGTGTTGGCGGGTGTCGGGGCGCAGCCATGACCC
AGTCACGTAGCGATAGCGGAGTGTATACTGGCTTAACTATGCGGCATCAGAGCAGATTGTACTGAGAGTG
CACCATATGCGGTGTGAAATACCGCACAGATGCGTAAGGAGAAAATACCGCATCAGGCGCTCTTCCGCTT
CCTCGCTCACTGACTCGCTGCGCTCGGTCGTTCGGCTGCGGCGAGCGGTATCAGCTCACTCAAAGGCGGT
AATACGGTTATCCACAGAATCAGGGGATAACGCAGGAAAGAACATGTGAGCAAAAGGCCAGCAAAAGGCC
AGGAACCGTAAAAAGGCCGCGTTGCTGGCGTTTTTCCATAGGCTCCGCCCCCCTGACGAGCATCACAAAA
ATCGACGCTCAAGTCAGAGGTGGCGAAACCCGACAGGACTATAAAGATACCAGGCGTTTCCCCCTGGAAG
CTCCCTCGTGCGCTCTCCTGTTCCGACCCTGCCGCTTACCGGATACCTGTCCGCCTTTCTCCCTTCGGGA
AGCGTGGCGCTTTCTCATAGCTCACGCTGTAGGTATCTCAGTTCGGTGTAGGTCGTTCGCTCCAAGCTGG
GCTGTGTGCACGAACCCCCCGTTCAGCCCGACCGCTGCGCCTTATCCGGTAACTATCGTCTTGAGTCCAA
CCCGGTAAGACACGACTTATCGCCACTGGCAGCAGCCACTGGTAACAGGATTAGCAGAGCGAGGTATGTA
GGCGGTGCTACAGAGTTCTTGAAGTGGTGGCCTAACTACGGCTACACTAGAAGGACAGTATTTGGTATCT
GCGCTCTGCTGAAGCCAGTTACCTTCGGAAAAAGAGTTGGTAGCTCTTGATCCGGCAAACAAACCACCGC
TGGTAGCGGTGGTTTTTTTGTTTGCAAGCAGCAGATTACGCGCAGAAAAAAAGGATCTCAAGAAGATCCT
TTGATCTTTTCTACGGGGTCTGACGCTCAGTGGAACGAAAACTCACGTTAAGGGATTTTGGTCATGAGAT
TATCAAAAAGGATCTTCACCTAGATCCTTTTAAATTAAAAATGAAGTTTTAAATCAATCTAAAGTATATA
TGAGTAAACTTGGTCTGACAGTTACCAATGCTTAATCAGTGAGGCACCTATCTCAGCGATCTGTCTATTT
CGTTCATCCATAGTTGCCTGACTCCCCGTCGTGTAGATAACTACGATACGGGAGGGCTTACCATCTGGCC
CCAGTGCTGCAATGATACCGCGAGACCCACGCTCACCGGCTCCAGATTTATCAGCAATAAACCAGCCAGC
CGGAAGGGCCGAGCGCAGAAGTGGTCCTGCAACTTTATCCGCCTCCATCCAGTCTATTAATTGTTGCCGG
GAAGCTAGAGTAAGTAGTTCGCCAGTTAATAGTTTGCGCAACGTTGTTGCCATTGCTACAGGCATCGTGG
TGTCACGCTCGTCGTTTGGTATGGCTTCATTCAGCTCCGGTTCCCAACGATCAAGGCGAGTTACATGATC
CCCCATGTTGTGCAAAAAAGCGGTTAGCTCCTTCGGTCCTCCGATCGTTGTCAGAAGTAAGTTGGCCGCA
GTGTTATCACTCATGGTTATGGCAGCACTGCATAATTCTCTTACTGTCATGCCATCCGTAAGATGCTTTT
CTGTGACTGGTGAGTACTCAACCAAGTCATTCTGAGAATAGTGTATGCGGCGACCGAGTTGCTCTTGCCC
GGCGTCAATACGGGATAATACCGCGCCACATAGCAGAACTTTAAAAGTGCTCATCATTGGAAAACGTTCT
TCGGGGCGAAAACTCTCAAGGATCTTACCGCTGTTGAGATCCAGTTCGATGTAACCCACTCGTGCACCCA
ACTGATCTTCAGCATCTTTTACTTTCACCAGCGTTTCTGGGTGAGCAAAAACAGGAAGGCAAAATGCCGC
AAAAAAGGGAATAAGGGCGACACGGAAATGTTGAATACTCATACTCTTCCTTTTTCAATATTATTGAAGC
ATTTATCAGGGTTATTGTCTCATGAGCGGATACATATTTGAATGTATTTAGAAAAATAAACAAATAGGGG
TTCCGCGCACATTTCCCCGAAAAGTGCCACCTGAC
