>Addgene plasmid #112632 | pQE80L TriCatcher-MMP | depositor partial sequence | sequence record 212140 | full TriCatcher-MMP sequence including start and stop codon
ATGAAAGGCAGCAGCCATCATCATCATCATCACGTCGACATCCCAACGACCGAAAACCTGTATTTTCAGG
GCGCCATGGTTGATACCTTATCAGGTTTATCAAGTGAGCAAGGTCAGTCCGGTGATATGACAATTGAAGA
AGATAGTGCTACCCATATTAAATTCTCAAAACGTGATGAGGACGGCAAAGAGTTAGCTGGTGCAACTATG
GAGTTGCGTGATTCATCTGGTAAAACTATTAGTACATGGATTTCAGATGGACAAGTGAAAGATTTCTACC
TGTATCCAGGAAAATATACATTTGTCGAAACCGCAGCACCAGACGGTTATGAGGTAGCAACTGCTATTAC
CTTTACAGTTAATGAGCAAGGTCAGGTTACTGTAAATGGCAAAGCAACTAAAGGTGACGCTCATATTGAC
GGTAGCGGTGGCTCTGGCGGTCAGCTCGACGGCCACGGCGTGGGTGTTCCGGGCGTCGGTGTGCCGGGTG
TGGGTGTGCCGGGCGAAGGTGTGCCGGGCGTCGGTGTGCCGGGTGTTGGTGTTCCGGGCGTTGGTGTGCC
GGGCGTTGGCGTGCCGGGCGAGGGTGTGCCGGGCGTTGGTGTTCCGGGCGTGGGTGTGCCGGGCGTGGGC
GTGCCGGGCGTCGGTGTTCCGGGCGAGGGTGTGCCGGGCGTAGGTGTGCCGGGCGTTGGTGAGCTCTATG
CGCGTGGTCGTGCCCCGGCCGTTCCGCTCAGTCTCTATAGTGGTATCCGTGCCACTAGTGTGCCGGGCGT
CGGCGTGCCGGGCGTAGGTGTTCCGGGCGAGGGTGTTCCGGGCGTTGGTGTGCCGGGCGTCGGCGTGCCG
GGCGTGGGTGTTCCGGGCGTAGGTGTGCCGGGCGAGGGTGTGCCGGGCGTGGGCGTGCCGGGCGTAGGTG
TTCCGGGCGTAGGTGTTCCGGGCGTAGGTGTTCCGGGTGAAGGCGTGCCGGGCGTTGGTGTGCCGGGTGT
GGGCGTGCCGGGCGGGCTGCTCGACATCCCAACGACCGAAAACCTGTATTTTCAGGGCGCCATGGTTGAT
ACCTTATCAGGTTTATCAAGTGAGCAAGGTCAGTCCGGTGATATGACAATTGAAGAAGATAGTGCTACCC
ATATTAAATTCTCAAAACGTGATGAGGACGGCAAAGAGTTAGCTGGTGCAACTATGGAGTTGCGTGATTC
ATCTGGTAAAACTATTAGTACATGGATTTCAGATGGACAAGTGAAAGATTTCTACCTGTATCCAGGAAAA
TATACATTTGTCGAAACCGCAGCACCAGACGGTTATGAGGTAGCAACTGCTATTACCTTTACAGTTAATG
AGCAAGGTCAGGTTACTGTAAATGGCAAAGCAACTAAAGGTGACGCTCATATTGGATCCCCCGCCAACCT
GAAGGCCCTGGAGGCCCAGAAGCAGAAGGAGCAGAGACAGGCCGCCGAGGAGCTGGCCAACGCCAAGAAG
CTGAAGGAGCAGCTGGAGAAGGGATCCCATATGAAGCCGCTGCGTGGTGCCGTGTTTAGCCTGCAGAAAC
AGCATCCCGACTATCCCGATATCTATGGCGCGATTGATCAGAATGGGACCTATCAAAATGTGCGTACCGG
CGAAGATGGTAAACTGACCTTTAAGAATCTGAGCGATGGCAAATATCGCCTGTTTGAAAATAGCGAACCC
GCTGGCTATAAACCGGTGCAGAATAAGCCGATTGTGGCGTTTCAGATTGTGAATGGCGAAGTGCGTGATG
TGACCAGCATTGTGCCGCAGGATATTCCGGCTACATATGAATTTACCAACGGTAAACATTATATCACCAA
TGAACCGATACCGCCGAAATAA
